>Addgene plasmid #216955 | pST39-Mega'-deltaRLS | addgene full sequence | sequence record 457066 | Addgene NGS Result
TTTTTTTAATTCCCCTATTTGTTTATTTTTCTAAATACATTCAAATATGTATCCGCTCATGAGACAATAA
CCCTGATAAATGCTTCAATAATATTGAAAAAGGAAGAGTATGAGTATTCAACATTTCCGTGTCGCCCTTA
TTCCCTTTTTTGCGGCATTTTGCCTTCCTGTTTTTGCTCACCCAGAAACGCTCGTGAAAGTAAAAGACGC
AGAGGACCAATTGGGGGCACGAGTGGGATACATAGAACTGGACTTGAATAGCGGTAAAATCCTTGAGAGT
TTTCGCCCTGAAGAGCGTTTTCCAATGATGAGCACTTTCAAAGTTCTGCTATGTGGAGCAGTATTATCCC
GTGTAGATGCGGGGCAAGAGCAACTCGGACGACGAATACACTATTCGCAGAATGACTTGGTTGAATACTC
CCCAGTGACAGAAAAGCACCTTACGGACGGAATGACGGTAAGAGAATTATGTAGTGCCGCCATAACGATG
AGTGATAACACTGCGGCGAACTTACTTCTGACAACCATCGGTGGACCGAAGGAATTAACCGCTTTTTTGC
ACAATATGGGAGACCATGTAACTCGCCTTGACCGTTGGGAACCAGAACTGAATGAAGCCATACCAAACGA
CGAGCGAGACACCACAATGCCTGCGGCAATGGCAACAACATTACGCAAACTATTAACTGGCGAACTACTT
ACTCTGGCTTCACGGCAACAATTAATAGACTGGCTTGAAGCGGATAAAGTTGCAGGACCACTACTGCGTT
CGGCACTTCCTGCTGGCTGGTTTATTGCTGATAAATCTGGGGCAGGAGAGCGTGGTTCACGGGGTATCAT
TGCCGCACTTGGACCAGATGGTAAGCCTTCCCGTATCGTAGTTATCTACACGACGGGTAGTCAGGCAACT
ATGGACGAACGAAATAGACAGATTGCTGAAATAGGGGCTTCACTGATTAAGCATTGGTAAACCGATACAA
TTAAAGGCTCCTTTTGGAGCCTTTTTTTTTGGACGGACCGGTAGAAAAGATCAAAGGATCTTCTTGAGAT
CCTTTTTTTCTGCGCGTAATCTGCTGCTTGCAAACAAAAAAACCACCGCTACCAGCGGTGGTTTGTTTGC
CGGATCAAGAGCTACCAACTCTTTTTCCGAAGGTAACTGGCTTCAGCAGAGCGCAGATACCAAATACTGT
CCTTCTAGTGTAGCCGTAGTTAGGCCACCACTTCAAGAACTCTGTAGCACCGCCTACATACCTCGCTCTG
CTAATCCTGTTACCAGTGGCTGCTGCCAGTGGCGATAAGTCGTGTCTTACCGGGTTGGACTCAAGACGAT
AGTTACCGGATAAGGCGCAGCGGTCGGGCTGAACGGGGGGTTCGTGCACACAGCCCAGCTTGGAGCGAAC
GACCTACACCGAACTGAGATACCTACAGCGTGAGCTATGAGAAAGCGCCACGCTTCCCGAAGGGAGAAAG
GCGGACAGGTATCCGGTAAGCGGCAGGGTCGGAACAGGAGAGCGCACGAGGGAGCTTCCAGGGGGAAACG
CCTGGTATCTTTATAGTCCTGTCGGGTTTCGCCACCTCTGACTTGAGCGTCGATTTTTGTGATGCTCGTC
AGGGGGGCGGAGCCTATGGAAAAACGCCAGCAACGCGGCCTTTTTACGGTTCCTGGCCTTTTGCTGGCCT
TTTGCTCACATGTTCTTTCCTGCGTTATCCCCTGATTCTGTGGATAACCGTATTACCGCCTTTGAGTGAG
CTGATACCGCTCGCCGCAGCCGAACGACCGAGCGCAGCGAGTCAGTGAGCGAGGAAGCGGAAGAGCGCCT
GATGCGGTATTTTCTCCTTACGCATCTGTGCGGTATTTCACACCGCAATGGTGCACTCTCAGTACAATCT
GCTCTGATGCCGCATAGTTAAGCCAGTATACACTCCGCTATCGCTACGTGACTGGGTCATGGCTGCGCCC
CGACACCCGCCAACACCCGCTGACGCGCCCTGACGGGCTTGTCTGCTCCCGGCATCCGCTTACAGACAAG
CTGTGACCGTCTCCGGGAGCTGCATGTGTCAGAGGTTTTCACCGTCATCACCGAAACGCGCGAGGCAGCT
GCGGTAAAGCTCATCAGCGTGGTCGTGAAGCGATTCACAGATGTCTGCCTGTTCATCCGCGTCCAGCTCG
TTGAGTTTCTCCAGAAGCGTTAATGTCTGGCTTCTGATAAAGCGGGCCATGTTAAGGGCGGTTTTTTCCT
GTTTGGTCACTGATGCCTCCGTGTAAGGGGGATTTCTGTTCATGGGGTAATGATACCGATGAAACGAGAG
AGGATGCTCACGATACGGGTTACTGATGATGAACATGCCCGGTTACTGGAACGTTGTGAGGGTAAACAAC
TGGCGGTATGGATGCGGCGGGACCAGAGAAAAATCACTCAGGGTCAATGCCAGCGCTTCGTTAATACAGA
TGTAGGTGTTGGCACCATGCATCGATCCCGCGAAATTAATACGACTCACTATAGGGAGACCACAACGGTT
TCCCTCTAGAGATAGCTTAGCGATGTGAAAGAAGCTGGAGAAAACTTTCAAGAAAAAGTTTCTTCTTCAG
ACGATAAAGAGAAGTCAAAAAATAAGCGGAAAATAAAAGGCGTAAATCAGATTAAAAAAGCAACGGATAT
TAAAAGCTCTACTAAGATTAAAAGTTCTAATGATATTAAATCATCTACAGATTTAAAAACAATGGGATCA
TAAGCGAAAGGAGAAATGAGATATGTCTATTCAAAAAAGTACTAATAGTTCAAGTTTAGCAGAAGTCATT
GACCGTATTTTAGATAAAGGAATTGTTATTGATGCTTTTGCAAGAGTTTCTGTTGTAGGAATTGAAATTT
TAACGATTGAAGCGCGAGTGGTTATTGCCAGTGTTGATACATGGTTACGCTATGCAGAAGCAGTAGGGCT
TCTTCGTGACGACGTAGAAGAAAACGGTCTTCCTGAACGTTCAAATTCAAGTGAAGGGCAGCCGCGTTTT
AGTATTTAATATGAAGTGGTATGGAACCTTCCTTTTTTGAGGGTGGTTCCAGCTTTTAGATCTAACTATT
GGAGGCTACTAAAAATGGAAAAGATGGCAGGAGGAACGTAAAAATGACCGTCTTAACAGACAAAAGGAAA
AAAGGCAGTGGAGCTTTTATACAAGATGACGAGACAAAAGAGGTTCTTTCAAGAGCGCTGAGCTATTTAA
AATCCGGCTATTCCATTCATTTTACAGGTCCTGCCGGCGGAGGCAAAACCTCTTTAGCGCGAGCGCTTGC
TAAAAAGAGAAAGCGTCCTGTAATGCTGATGCACGGGAATCACGAGCTCAACAACAAAGATTTAATTGGC
GATTTTACGGGATACACGAGCAAAAAAGTAATCGACCAGTACGTTCGTTCTGTCTATAAAAAAGATGAAC
AGGTGAGTGAAAACTGGCAGGATGGCCGATTGCTTGAAGCTGTAAAAAATGGCTATACGCTGATTTACGA
CGAATTTACTCGTTCTAAGCCTGCGACGAATAATATCTTTCTATCGATATTAGAAGAAGGCGTGCTGCCG
CTGTATGGAGTAAAAATGACCGATCCTTTTGTGCGCGTGCATCCCGATTTCCGCGTCATCTTCACAAGCA
ATCCAGCTGAGTATGCCGGCGTATATGATACGCAAGATGCGCTTCTCGACAGGTTAATTACCATGTTTAT
TGATTATAAAGACATCGACAGAGAGACAGCGATTTTAACGGAGAAAACGGACGTAGAAGAAGATGAAGCG
CGCACAATTGTAACGCTCGTAGCAAACGTGCGAAACCGCTCTGGAGACGAAAACAGCAGCGGACTTAGCC
TGCGGGCTTCGCTTATGATCGCTACCCTTGCCACGCAGCAAGACATTCCTATCGATGGAAGTGACGAAGA
TTTTCAAACGTTATGTATCGATATTTTGCATCATCCGCTTACCAAATGTTTGGATGAAGAAAATGCAAAA
AGCAAAGCCGAAAAAATCATTTTAGAAGAATGTAAGAATATAGACACTGAAGAAAAGTAAAGGAGCTTGA
AAACATGAGTGAAACAAACGAAACAGGTATTTATATTTTTAGCGCCATTCAAACGGATAAAGACGAAGAA
TTTGGCGCCGTGGAAGTAGAAGGAACAAAAGCTGAAACATTTTTGATTCGCTACAAAGACGCGGCTATGG
TAGCAGCTGAAGTACCGATGAAAATTTATCATCCTAATCGCCAAAATTTATTAATGCATCAAAACGCAGT
AGCAGCGATTATGGACAAGAACGATACGGTTATTCCAATCAGCTTTGGGAATGTATTCAAATCAAAAGAA
GACGTAAAAGTTCTTTTGGAAAACCTTTATCCGCAGTTTGAAAAGCTGTTTCCAGCGATCAAAGGAAAAA
TTGAAGTCGGTTTAAAAGTAATTGGGAAAAAAGAATGGCTTGAGAAAAAAGTAAACGAAAATCCTGAACT
TGAGAAAGTATCAGCATCCGTAAAAGGAAAATCAGAAGCAGCCGGTTATTATGAGCGTATTCAACTTGGA
GGAATGGCTCAAAAGATGTTTACTTCCCTGCAAAAAGAAGTCAAGACAGATGTGTTTTCTCCGCTTGAAG
AAGCAGCGGAAGCAGCAAAAGCAAATGAGCCAACGGGCGAAACGATGCTTTTAAACGCGTCTTTCTTAAT
TAACCGAGAAGATGAAGCGAAGTTTGATGAAAAAGTAAATGAAGCGCATGAAAACTGGAAAGACAAAGCC
GATTTTCATTACAGCGGTCCTTGGCCTGCTTATAATTTTGTGAACATTCGCCTAAAAGTAGAAGAGAAAT
AACGTGCTTCACAAATTAGTAACCGCACCCATTAACCTTGTAGTGAAAATCGGCGAAAAAGTACAGGAAG
AAGCTGATAAACAGCTATATGACCTTCCGACGATTCAGCAAAAGCTCATTCAGCTTCAAATGATGTTTGA
GCTTGGTGAAATTCCAGAAGAAGCGTTTCAAGAAAAAGAAGATGAATTGTTAATGAGGTACGAAATTGCG
AAACGCAGAGAAATTGAACAATGGGAAGGGCTAACACAAAAAAGAAATGAGGAATCCTAGACCCTTGCGA
GCAGTCGTATGCTTTCTCGAATTCCGAGCGGTTAAGCGTGACAGTCCAGGAGGAATTAATAGATGCAACC
GGTCAGCCAAGCAAATGGACGAATCCACTTGGATCCTGATCAAGCTGAACAAGGCTTAGCGCAGCTTGTG
ATGACAGTTATTGAGCTATTGAGGCAAATCGTTGAACGTCATGCCATGAGGCGGGTGGAGGGTGGAACGT
TGACGGACGAACAAATTGAAAACTTAGGAATTGCACTAATGAACTTAGAAGAAAAAATGGACGAGTTGAA
AGAGGTGTTCGGTCTGGATGCAGAAGATTTAAATATTGATCTTGGCCCGCTAGGCAGCCTGCTTTAAGCG
GTCAGTAGGAGGAACAGTATGGCAGTCGAACATAATATGCAGTCAAGTACGATTGTAGATGTGCTCGAAA
AGATTTTGGATAAAGGAGTCGTTATAGCGGGGGACATCACCGTAGGAATTGCAGATGTCGAGCTATTAAC
GATAAAGATCCGCTTGATTGTGGCTTCGGTTGATAAGGCAAAAGAAATCGGCATGGACTGGTGGGAAAAT
GATCCGTATCTCAGTTCAAAAGGAGCCAATAACAAAGCGCTCGAAGAAGAAAATAAAATGCTGCATGAGC
GGTTAAAAACGCTTGAAGAAAAAATAGAAACGAAACGTTAAAAACTGTACGCTACTTAAAAAATGGAGGG
ATTTACAATGGCAACTGAAACAAAATTAGATAACACACAGGCAGAAAACAAGGAAAATAAAAATGCGGAA
AACGGTTCAAAAGAAAAGAACGGTTCAAAAGCAAGCAAAACAACAAGCAGCGGGCCAATCAAACGAGCGG
TAGCAGGAGGCATCATCGGTGCAACGATTGGATATGTATCGACTCCTGAAAATCGAAAAAGTCTCCTTGA
CCGCATTGATACAGACGAATTAAAAAGCAAAGCATCTGATTTAGGAACAAAGGTAAAAGAAAAATCAAAA
AGCAGCGTGGCCAGCCTGAAAACATCTGCGGGAAGCTTGTTTAAAAAAGATAAAGATAAATCAAAAGATG
ATGAAGAAAACGTAAATTCTTCTAGTAGCGAAACAGAAGACGATAACGTTCAAGAGTACGACGAGTTAAA
AGAAGAAAATCAAACTCTTCAAGATCGCTTATCACAGCTTGAAGAAAAAATGAACATGCTTGTTGAGCTT
AGCCTCAATAAAAATCAAGACGAAGAAGCGGAAGATACAGATTCCGACGAAGAAGAGAACGATGAGAACG
ATGAAAACGATGAAAACGAGCAGGACGATGAAAACGAAGAAGAAACATCTAAGCCACGTAAAAAGGATAA
AAAAGAAGCTGAGGAAGAAGAAAGTGAAAGTGACGAAGACAGCGAGGAAGAAGAGGAAGATTCTCGCTCA
AACAAAAAAAATAAAAAAGTAAAAACAGAAGAAGAAGACGAAGATGAAAGCGAAGAAGAAAAAAAGGAAG
CGAAACCAAAAAAGTCAACAGCTAAAAAATCAAAAAATACAAAAGCAAAGAAAAACACGGACGAAGAAGA
TGATGAAGCAACATCTCTTTCTAGTGAAGACGATACAACAGCCTAAGACGTAAAGGAGGAAAGAAAGACA
TGAGTACAGGCCCTTCTTTTTCAACTAAAGACAATACGCTTGAATACTTTGTGAAAGCTTCTAATAAACA
CGGCTTTTCACTTGATATTTCATTAAATGTAAACGGCGCTGTGATTTCCGGTACCATGATTTCAGCAAAA
GAATACTTTGATTACTTAAGCGAAACGTTTGAAGAAGGCAGTGAAGTGGCTCAGGCGCTAAGCGAACAAT
TCTCTTTAGCAAGCGAAGCGAGCGAATCAAACGGAGAAGCAGAAGCCCATTTTATTCATTTGAAAAATAC
AAAGATTTACTGTGGAGACAGTAAATCTACTCCTTCTAAAGGCAAAATCTTTTGGAGAGGGAAAATAGCA
GAAGTAGACGGGTTTTTCTTAGGAAAGATTTCTGATGCAAAATCAACGAGTAAAAAGAGTTCATAAAAAA
CGGCGGGGTGATTGCCCCGCCGTTTTTTAGTGATGTGATGAGATGTGCAGCTTCTTTTTTCGATACATGA
GCGGAGTCATCTTCATTTCTTTTCGAAACTGATTAATAAAATAGCTTGTACTATTAAACCCTACTTGATA
GGCGACTTCCGTCACATTTGCTTCTGCTTGCTGCAGTCCGGATTCGCGAACGCGTCTCGAGAGATCCGGC
TGCTAACAAAGCCCGAAAGGAAGCTGAGTTGGCTGCTGCCACCGCTGAGCAATAACTAGCATAACCCCTT
GGGGCCTCTAAACGGGTCTTGAGGGGTTTTTTGCTGAAAGGAGGAACTATATCCGACTAGTAGCCCGCCT
AATGAGCGGGCT
Features (pLannotate 1.2.2; 14 found; start..end, strand, type, name):
     18..109     +  promoter       AmpR promoter: bla
    110..967     +  CDS            bla: BLAT_ECOLX - Experimental evidence at protein level: Swiss-Prot protein existence level 1. TEM-type are the most prevalent beta-lactamases in enterobacteria; they hydrolyze the beta-lactam bond in susceptible beta-lactam antibiotics, thus conferring resistance to penicillins and cephalosporins. TEM-3 and TEM-4 are capable of hydrolyzing cefotaxime and ceftazidime. TEM-5 is capable of hydrolyzing ceftazidime. TEM-6 is capable of hydrolyzing ceftazidime and aztreonam. TEM-8/CAZ-2, TEM- 16/CAZ-7 and TEM-24/CAZ-6 are markedly active against ceftazidime. IRT- 4 shows resistance to beta-lactamase in
    974..1013    +  terminator     fd terminator: central terminator from bacteriophage fd (Otsuka and Kunisawa, 1982)
   1044..1632    +  rep_origin     ori: high-copy-number ColE1/pMB1/pBR322/pUC origin of replication
   1818..1957    -  misc_feature   bom: basis of mobility region from pBR322
   2059..2250    -  CDS            rop: Rop protein, which maintains plasmids at low copy number; rop
   2290..2400    +  CDS            mbeC (fragment): MBEC_ECOLX - Experimental evidence at protein level: Swiss-Prot protein existence level 1. Required for efficient mobilization of ColE1 plasmid and is thus essential to promote the specific transfer of the plasmid during conjugation. Probably functions by inducing DNA bending, helping the MbeA relaxase to melt the DNA around the nic site and cleave the phosphodiester bond. Binds specifically double-stranded DNA (dsDNA) containing the ColE1 oriT but does not recognize the inverted repeat (IR). From Escherichia coli.
   2487..2505    +  promoter       T7 promoter: promoter for bacteriophage T7 RNA polymerase
   2753..3016    +  CDS            gvpB: GVPB_BACME - Protein inferred from homology: Swiss-Prot protein existence level 3. Gas vesicles are small, hollow, gas filled protein structures that are found in several microbial planktonic microorganisms. They allow the positioning of the organism at the favorable depth for growth. GvpA type proteins form the essential core of the structure. From Bacillus megaterium.
   5157..5216    +  CDS            gvpS (fragment): GVPS_BACME - Protein inferred from homology: Swiss-Prot protein existence level 3. Gas vesicles are small, hollow, gas filled protein structures that are found in several microbial planktonic microorganisms. They allow the positioning of the organism at the favorable depth for growth (By similarity). From Bacillus megaterium.
   5479..5778    +  CDS            gvpJ: GVPJ_BACME - Protein inferred from homology: Swiss-Prot protein existence level 3. Gas vesicles are small, hollow, gas filled protein structures that are found in several microbial planktonic microorganisms. They allow the positioning of the organism at the favorable depth for growth. This protein could be important for the shape determination of the gas vesicle. From Bacillus megaterium.
   7197..7316    -  CDS            ydeC (fragment): YDEC_BACSU - Protein predicted: Swiss-Prot protein existence level 4. From Bacillus subtilis (strain 168).
   7349..7398    +  CDS            SET1 (fragment): solubility-enhancement tag derived from T7 phage gene 10B
   7406..7453    +  terminator     T7 terminator: transcription terminator for bacteriophage T7 RNA polymerase
