[The description below was written by a language model from this plasmid's Addgene catalogue record and pLannotate feature annotations shown in this document.]
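Description:
pST39-Mega'-deltaRLS is a bacterial expression plasmid of about 7.5 kb built on the pST39 backbone, a T7-driven vector for co-expressing multiple genes in E. coli. It is selected with ampicillin through the TEM-type beta-lactamase gene (bla) under its native promoter. It replicates from a ColE1/pMB1-family origin. The backbone keeps the pBR322 bom region and the rop gene, which restrains copy number and fits the catalogue's low-copy designation. A short mbeC fragment is also annotated and is probably a remnant of the parental ColE1-type sequence.

The insert, assembled by Gibson cloning, is a variant of the "Mega'" gas vesicle gene cluster from Priestia (formerly Bacillus) megaterium in which GvpR, GvpL and GvpS have been knocked out. The cluster lies between a T7 promoter and a T7 terminator, so expression requires a host that supplies T7 RNA polymerase. The automated annotation identifies only some of the genes in this roughly 4.9 kb region. These are gvpB, the GvpA-type major structural shell protein, gvpJ, and a short residual fragment of gvpS, which agrees with disruption of that gene. The other cluster genes are not annotated, and the record does not say how the knockouts were made. Small hits to ydeC and to a T7 gene 10 tag near the terminator look like incidental matches or backbone leftovers.

Gas vesicles are hollow, gas-filled protein nanostructures. This triple-knockout construct belongs to a study of gas vesicle assembly and protein–protein interactions, where it likely serves to test what the deleted accessory proteins contribute to vesicle formation.
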