Addgene plasmid #216955: pST39-Mega'-deltaRLS
Purpose: Mega' with knockout of GvpR, GvpL and GvpS
Depositing lab: George Lu. Depositing organization: Rice University. Publication: Elucidating the assembly of gas vesicles by systematic protein-protein interaction analysis. Iburg M, Anderson AP, Wong VT, Anton ED, He A, Lu GJ. EMBO J. 2024 Oct;43(19):4156-4172. doi: 10.1038/s44318-024-00178-2. Epub 2024 Sep 3. PubMed 39227754.
Backbone
  Vector backbone: pST39
  Vector type: Bacterial Expression
Growth in bacteria
  Bacterial resistance: Ampicillin, 100 μg/mL
  Growth temperature: 30°C
  Growth strain: DH5alpha
  Copy number: Low Copy
Gene/Insert
  Gene/Insert name: Mega' with knockout of GvpR, GvpL and GvpS
  Species: Synthetic; Priestia megaterium
  Cloning method: Gibson Cloning
Terms and licenses: Academic/Nonprofit Terms; Industry Terms: Not Available to Industry
Depositor comments: Please visit https://www.biorxiv.org/content/10.1101/2023.07.23.550228v1 for bioRxiv preprint.
How to cite: pST39-Mega'-deltaRLS was a gift from George Lu (Addgene plasmid # 216955 ; http://n2t.net/addgene:216955 ; RRID:Addgene_216955)
